>Addgene plasmid #175801 | pET29b-AviTag-eGFP-dspB(E184Q W330Y)-6xHis | addgene full sequence | sequence record 345278 | Addgene NGS Result
TGGCGAATGGG
[124 nt withheld, positions 12-135]
C
[91 nt withheld, positions 137-227]
A
[49 nt withheld, positions 229-277]
CCTTTGACGTTGGAGTCCACGTTCTTT
[37 nt withheld, positions 305-341]
ACCCTATCTCGGTCTATTCTTTTGATTTATAAGGGATTTTGCCGATTTCGGCCTATTGGTTAAAAAATGA
GCTGATTTAACAAAAATTTAACGCGAATTTTAACAAAATATTAACGCTTACAATTTAGGTGGCACTTTTC
GGGGAAATGTGCGCGGAACCCCTATTTGTTTATTTTTCTAAATACATTCAAATATGTATCCGCTCATGAA
TTAATTCTTAGAAAAACTCATCGAGCATCAAATGAAACTGCAATTTATTCATATCAGGATTATCAATACC
ATATTTTTGAAAAAGCCGTTTCTGTAATGAAGGAGAAAACTCACCGAGGCAGTTCCATAGGATGGCAAGA
TCCTGGTATCGGTCTGCGATTCCGACTCGTCCAACATCAATACAACCTATTAATTTCCCCTCGTCAAAAA
TAAGGTTATCAAGTGAGAAATCACCATGAGTGACGACTGAATCCGGTGAGAATGGCAAAAGTTTATGCAT
TTCTTTCCAGACTTGTTCAACAGGCCAGCCATTACGCTCGTCATCAAAATCACTCGCATCAACCAAACCG
TTATTCATTCGTGATTGCGCCTGAGCGAGACGAAATACGCGATCGCTGTTAAAAGGACAATTACAAACAG
GAATCGAATGCAACCGGCGCAGGAACACTGCCAGCGCATCAACAATATTTTCACCTGAATCAGGATATTC
TTCTAATACCTGGAATGCTGTTTTCCCGGGGATCGCAGTGGTGAGTAACCATGCATCATCAGGAGTACGG
ATAAAATGCTTGATGGTCGGAAGAGGCATAAATTCCGTCAGCCAGTTTAGTCTGACCATCTCATCTGTAA
CATCATTGGCAACGCTACCTTTGCCATGTTTCAGAAACAACTCTGGCGCATCGGGCTTCCCATACAATCG
ATAGATTGTCGCACCTGATTGCCCGACATTATCGCGAGCCCATTTATACCCATATAAATCAGCATCCATG
TTGGAATTTAATCGCGGCCTAGAGCAAGACGTTTCCCGTTGAATATGGCTCATAACACCCCTTGTATTAC
TGTTTATGTAAGCAGACAGTTTTATTGTTCATGACCAAAATCCCTTAACGTGAGTTTTCGTTCCACTGAG
CGTCAGACCCCGTAGAAAAGATCAAAGGATCTTCTTGAGATCCTTTTTTTCTGCGCGTAATCTGCTGCTT
GCAAACAAAAAAACCACCGCTACCAGCGGTGGTTTGTTTGCCGGATCAAGAGCTACCAACTCTTTTTCCG
AAGGTAACTGGCTTCAGCAGAGCGCAGATACCAAATACTGTCCTTCTAGTGTAGCCGTAGTTAGGCCACC
ACTTCAAGAACTCTGTAGCACCGCCTACATACCTCGCTCTGCTAATCCTGTTACCAGTGGCTGCTGCCAG
TGGCGATAAGTCGTGTCTTACCGGGTTGGACTCAAGACGATAGTTACCGGATAAGGCGCAGCGGTCGGGC
TGAACGGGGGGTTCGTGCACACAGCCCAGCTTGGAGCGAACGACCTACACCGAACTGAGATACCTACAGC
GTGAGCTATGAGAAAGCGCCACGCTTCCCGAAGGGAGAAAGGCGGACAGGTATCCGGTAAGCGGCAGGGT
CGGAACAGGAGAGCGCACGAGGGAGCTTCCAGGGGGAAACGCCTGGTATCTTTATAGTCCTGTCGGGTTT
CGCCACCTCTGACTTGAGCGTCGATTTTTGTGATGCTCGTCAGGGGGGCGGAGCCTATGGAAAAACGCCA
GCAACGCGGCCTTTTTACGGTTCCTGGCCTTTTGCTGGCCTTTTGCTCACATGTTCTTTCCTGCGTTATC
CCCTGATTCTGTGGATAACCGTATTACCGCCTTTGAGTGAGCTGATACCGCTCGCCGCAGCCGAACGACC
GAGCGCAGCGAGTCAGTGAGCGAGGAAGCGGAAGAGCGCCTGATGCGGTATTTTCTCCTTACGCATCTGT
GCGGTATTTCACACCGCAATGGTGCACTCTCAGTACAATCTGCTCTGATGCCGCATAGTTAAGCCAGTAT
ACACTCCGCTATCGCTACGTGACTGGGTCATGGCTGCGCCCCGACACCCGCCAACACCCGCTGACGCGCC
CTGACGGGCTTGTCTGCTCCCGGCATCCGCTTACAGACAAGCTGTGACCGTCTCCGGGAGCTGCATGTGT
CAGAGGTTTTCACCGTCATCACCGAAACGCGCGAGGCAGCTGCGGTAAAGCTCATCAGCGTGGTCGTGAA
GCGATTCACAGATGTCTGCCTGTTCATCCGCGTCCAGCTCGTTGAGTTTCTCCAGAAGCGTTAATGTCTG
GCTTCTGATAAAGCGGGCCATGTTAAGGGCGGTTTTTTCCTGTTTGGTCACTGATGCCTCCGTGTAAGGG
GGATTTCTGTTCATGGGGGTAATGATACCGATGAAACGAGAGAGGATGCTCACGATACGGGTTACTGATG
ATGAACATGCCCGGTTACTGGAACGTTGTGAGGGTAAACAACTGGCGGTATGGATGCGGCGGGACCAGAG
AAAAATCACTCAGGGTCAATGCCAGCGCTTCGTTAATACAGATGTAGGTGTTCCACAGGGTAGCCAGCAG
CATCCTGCGATGCAGATCCGGAACATAATGGTGCAGGGCGCTGACTTCCGCGTTTCCAGACTTTACGAAA
CACGGAAACCGAAGACCATTCATGTTGTTGCTCAGGTCGCAGACGTTTTGCAGCAGCAGTCGCTTCACGT
TCGCTCGCGTATCGGTGATTCATTCTGCTAACCAGTAAGGCAACCCCGCCAGCCTAGCCGGGTCCTCAAC
GACAGGAGCACGATCATGCGCACCCGTGGGGCCGCCATGCCGGCGATAATGGCCTGCTTCTCGCCGAAAC
GTTTGGTGGCGGGACCAGTGACGAAGGCTTGAGCGAGGGCGTGCAAGATTCCGAATACCGCAAGCGACAG
GCCGATCATCGTCGCGCTCCAGCGAAAGCGGTCCTCGCCGAAAATGACCCAGAGCGCTGCCGGCACCTGT
CCTACGAGTTGCATGATAAAGAAGACAGTCATAAGTGCGGCGACGATAGTCATGCCCCGCGCCCACCGGA
AGGAGCTGACTGGGTTGAAGGCTCTCAAGGGCATCGGTCGAGATCCCGGTGCCTAATGAGTGAGCTAACT
TACATTAATTGCGTTGCGCTCACTGCCCGCTTTCCAGTCGGGAAACCTGTCGTGCCAGCTGCATTAATGA
ATCGGCCAACGCGCGGGGAGAGGCGGTTTGCGTATTGGGCGCCAGGGTGGTTTTTCTTTTCACCAGTGAG
ACGGGCAACAGCTGATTGCCCTTCACCGCCTGGCCCTGAGAGAGTTGCAGCAAGCGGTCCACGCTGGTTT
GCCCCAGCAGGCGAAAATCCTGTTTGATGGTGGTTAACGGCGGGATATAACATGAGCTGTCTTCGGTATC
GTCGTATCCCACTACCGAGATGTCCGCACCAACGCGCAGCCCGGACTCGGTAATGGCGCGCATTGCGCCC
AGCGCCATCTGATCGTTGGCAACCAGCATCGCAGTGGGAACGATGCCCTCATTCAGCATTTGCATGGTTT
GTTGAAAACCGGACATGGCACTCCAGTCGCCTTCCCGTTCCGCTATCGGCTGAATTTGATTGCGAGTGAG
ATATTTATGCCAGCCAGCCAGACGCAGACGCGCCGAGACAGAACTTAATGGGCCCGCTAACAGCGCGATT
TGCTGGTGACCCAATGCGACCAGATGCTCCACGCCCAGTCGCGTACCGTCTTCATGGGAGAAAATAATAC
TGTTGATGGGTGTCTGGTCAGAGACATCAAGAAATAACGCCGGAACATTAGTGCAGGCAGCTTCCACAGC
AATGGCATCCTGGTCATCCAGCGGATAGTTAATGATCAGCCCACTGACGCGTTGCGCGAGAAGATTGTGC
ACCGCCGCTTTACAGGCTTCGACGCCGCTTCGTTCTACCATCGACACCACCACGCTGGCACCCAGTTGAT
CGGCGCGAGATTTAATCGCCGCGACAATTTGCGACGGCGCGTGCAGGGCCAGACTGGAGGTGGCAACGCC
AATCAGCAACGACTGTTTGCCCGCCAGTTGTTGTGCCACGCGGTTGGGAATGTAATTCAGCTCCGCCATC
GCCGCTTCCACTTTTTCCCGCGTTTTCGCAGAAACGTGGCTGGCCTGGTTCACCACGCGGGAAACGGTCT
GATAAGAGACACCGGCATACTCTGCGACATCGTATAACGTTACTGGTTTCACATTCACCACCCTGAATTG
ACTCTCTTCCGGGCGCTATCATGCCATACCGCGAAAGGTTTTGCGCCATTCGATGGTGTCCGGGATCTCG
ACGCTCTCCCTTATGCGACTCCTGCATTAGGAAGCAGCCCAGTAGTAGGTTGAGGCCGTTGAGCACCGCC
GCCGCAAGGAATGGTGCATGCAAGGAGATGGCGCCCAACAGTCCCCCGGCCACGGGGCCTGCCACCATAC
CCACGCCGAAACAAGCGCTCATGAGCCCGAAGTGGCGAGCCCGATCTTCCCCATCGGTGATGTCGGCGAT
ATAGGCGCCAGCAACCGCACCTGTGGCGCCGGTGATGCCGGCCACGATGCGTCCGGCGTAGAGGATCGAG
ATCGATCTCGATCCCGCGAAATTAATACGACTCACTATAGGGGAATTGTGAGCGGATAACAATTCCCCTC
TAGAAATAATTTTGTTTAACTTTAAGAAGGAGATATACATATGGCTAGCATGGGCCTGAACGACATCTTC
GAGGCTCAGAAAATCGAATGGCACGAAGGCTCTGTGAGCAAGGGCGAGGAGCTGTTCACCGGGGTGGTGC
CCATCCTGGTCGAGCTGGACGGCGACGTAAACGGCCACAAGTTCAGCGTGTCCGGCGAGGGCGAGGGCGA
TGCCACCTACGGCAAGCTGACCCTGAAGTTCATCTGCACCACCGGCAAGCTGCCCGTGCCCTGGCCCACC
CTCGTGACCACCCTGACCTACGGCGTGCAGTGCTTCAGCCGCTACCCCGACCACATGAAGCAGCACGACT
TCTTCAAGTCCGCCATGCCCGAAGGCTACGTCCAGGAGCGCACCATCTTCTTCAAGGACGACGGCAACTA
CAAGACCCGCGCCGAGGTGAAGTTCGAGGGCGACACCCTGGTGAACCGCATCGAGCTGAAGGGCATCGAC
TTCAAGGAGGACGGCAACATCCTGGGGCACAAGCTGGAGTACAACTACAACAGCCACAACGTCTATATCA
TGGCCGACAAGCAGAAGAACGGCATCAAGGTGAACTTCAAGATCCGCCACAACATCGAGGACGGCAGCGT
GCAGCTCGCCGACCACTACCAGCAGAACACCCCCATCGGCGACGGCCCCGTGCTGCTGCCCGACAACCAC
TACCTGAGCACCCAGTCCGCCCTGAGCAAAGACCCCAACGAGAAGCGCGATCACATGGTCCTGCTGGAGT
TCGTGACCGCCGCCGGGATCACTCTCGGCATGGACGAGCTGTACAAGCTCGACAGCGGGGGTGGCGGACA
TATCTTTAACCCGCGTGGATCCCTCGACAATTGTTGCGTAAAAGGCAATCCCATATATCCGCAAAAAACA
AGTACCAAGCAGACCGGATTAATGCTGGACATCGCCCGACATTTTTATTCACCCGAGGTGATTAAATCCT
TTATTGATACCATCAGCCTTTCCGGCGGTAATTTTCTGCACCTGCATTTTTCCGACCATGAAAACTATGC
GATAGAAAGCCATTTACTTAATCAACGTGCGGAAAATGCCGTGCAGGGCAAAGACGGTATTTATATTAAT
CCTTATACCGGAAAGCCATTCTTGAGTTATCGGCAACTTGACGATATCAAAGCCTATGCTAAGGCAAAAG
GCATTGAGTTGATTCCCGAACTTGACAGCCCGAATCACATGACGGCGATCTTTAAACTGGTGCAAAAAGA
CAGAGGGGTCAAGTACCTTCAAGGATTAAAATCACGCCAGGTAGATGATGAAATTGATATTACTAATGCT
GACAGTATTACTTTTATGCAATCTTTAATGAGTGAGGTTATTGATATTTTTGGCGACACGAGTCAGCATT
TTCATATTGGTGGCGATCAATTTGGTTATTCTGTGGAAAGTAATCATGAGTTTATTACGTATGCCAATAA
ACTATCCTACTTTTTAGAGAAAAAAGGGTTGAAAACCCGAATGTGGAATGACGGATTAATTAAAAATACT
TTTGAGCAAATCAACCCGAATATTGAAATTACTTATTGGAGCTATGATGGCGATACGCAGGACAAAAATG
AAGCTGCCGAGCGCCGTGATATGCGGGTCAGTTTGCCGGAGTTGCTGGCGAAAGGCTTTACTGTCCTGAA
CTATAATTCCTATTATCTTTACATTGTTCCGAAAGCTTCACCAACCTTCTCGCAAGATGCCGCCTTTGCC
GCCAAAGATGTTATAAAAAATTGGGATCTTGGTGTTTGGGATGGACGAAACACCAAAAACCGCGTACAAA
ATACTCATGAAATAGCCGGCGCAGCATTATCGATCTACGGAGAAGATGCAAAAGCGCTGAAAGACGAAAC
AATTCAGAAAAACACGAAAAGTTTATTGGAAGCGGTGATTCATAAGACGAATGGGGATGAGCACCACCAC
CACCACCACTGAGGTACCCTGGTGCCACGCGGTTCCATGGCGATATCGGATCCGAATTCGAGCTCCGTCG
ACAAGCTTGCGGCCGCACTCGAGCACCACCACCACCACCACTGAGATCCGGCTGCTAACAAAGCCCGAAA
GGAAGCTGAGTTGGCTGCTGCCACCGCTGAGCAATAACTAGCATAACCCCTTGGGGCCTCTAAACGGGTC
TTGAGGGGTTTTTTGCTGAAAGGAGGAACTATATCCGGAT
Features (pLannotate 1.2.2; 21 found; start..end, strand, type, name):
     12..440     +  rep_origin     f1 ori (sequence partly withheld): f1 bacteriophage origin of replication; arrow indicates direction of (+) strand synthesis
    493..550     +  promoter       AmpR promoter (fragment): bla
    559..1374    -  CDS            KanR: aminoglycoside phosphotransferase; aph(3')-Ia; confers resistance to kanamycin in bacteria or G418 (Geneticin®) in eukaryotes
   1496..2084    +  rep_origin     ori: high-copy-number ColE1/pMB1/pBR322/pUC origin of replication
   2270..2409    -  misc_feature   bom: basis of mobility region from pBR322
   2511..2702    -  CDS            rop: Rop protein, which maintains plasmids at low copy number; rop
   2719..3099    +  CDS            YPB1_ECOLX: Protein predicted: Swiss-Prot protein existence level 4. From Escherichia coli.
   3171..3462    -  CDS            TcR (fragment): tetracycline efflux protein; tet; confers resistance to tetracycline
   3477..3498    -  protein_bind   CAP binding site: CAP binding activates transcription in the presence of cAMP. E. coli catabolite activator protein
   3511..4593    -  CDS            lacI: lac repressor; lacI; The lac repressor binds to the lac operator to inhibit transcription in E. coli. This inhibition can be relieved by adding lactose or isopropyl-β-D-thiogalactopyranoside (IPTG).
   4594..4671    -  promoter       lacI promoter: lacI
   4679..4958    -  CDS            TcR (fragment): tetracycline efflux protein; tet; confers resistance to tetracycline
   4984..5002    +  promoter       T7 promoter: promoter for bacteriophage T7 RNA polymerase
   5003..5027    +  protein_bind   lac operator: The lac repressor binds to the lac operator to inhibit transcription in E. coli. This inhibition can be relieved by adding lactose or isopropyl-β-D-thiogalactopyranoside (IPTG). lac repressor encoded by lacI
   5042..5064    +  RBS            RBS: efficient ribosome binding site from bacteriophage T7 gene 10 (Olins and Rangwala, 1989)
   5084..5128    +  CDS            AviTag™: peptide tag that allows for enzymatic biotinylation
   5135..5848    +  CDS            EGFP: EGFP is a basic (constitutively fluorescent) green fluorescent protein published in 1996, derived from Aequorea victoria. It is reported to be a rapidly-maturing weak dimer with moderate acid sensitivity.
   6983..7000    +  CDS            9xHis (fragment): 9xHis affinity tag
   7085..7102    +  CDS            9xHis (fragment): 9xHis affinity tag
   7112..7161    +  CDS            SET1 (fragment): solubility-enhancement tag derived from T7 phage gene 10B
   7169..7216    +  terminator     T7 terminator: transcription terminator for bacteriophage T7 RNA polymerase
