[The description below was written by a language model from this plasmid's Addgene catalogue record and pLannotate feature annotations shown in this document.]
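Description:
pET29b-AviTag-eGFP-dspB(E184Q W330Y)-6xHis is a bacterial expression plasmid of roughly 7.2 kb built on the pET29b backbone for overproduction of a tagged fusion protein in E. coli. It is maintained through a pBR322/ColE1-type origin together with the rop gene and bom region, consistent with the low copy number recorded, and it is selected with kanamycin via an aminoglycoside phosphotransferase gene. An f1 origin is also present. The short tetracycline-resistance fragments, the AmpR promoter fragment and the "SET1" fragment flagged by the annotation software look like backbone remnants or incidental matches rather than functional parts.

Expression is driven by a T7 promoter followed by a lac operator and the T7 gene 10 ribosome binding site, with a T7 terminator downstream. The plasmid carries its own lacI gene, so transcription is repressed until induced with IPTG in a host that supplies T7 RNA polymerase. The open reading frame, cloned between NdeI and KpnI, begins with an AviTag for enzymatic site-specific biotinylation, followed by eGFP and then Dispersin B (DspB) from Aggregatibacter actinomycetemcomitans carrying the E184Q and W330Y substitutions, and ends in a hexahistidine tag for affinity purification. The DspB coding region itself is not annotated in the feature table but would fall in the unannotated span between eGFP and the first His-tag match. A second His-tag match further downstream probably comes from the vector.

According to the record, the purified fluorescent protein serves as a non-binding control in experiments that use an inactive Dispersin B probe to detect the biofilm polysaccharide PNAG.
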