Addgene plasmid #175801: pET29b-AviTag-eGFP-dspB(E184Q W330Y)-6xHis
Purpose: Plasmid for overexpression of recombinant AviTagged, His-tagged fusion protein eGFP-DspB(E184Q W330Y), used as a non-binding control for detection of biofilm polysaccharide PNAG.
Depositing lab: Mark Nitz. Depositing organization: University of Toronto. Publication: An Inactive Dispersin B Probe for Monitoring PNAG Production in Biofilm Formation. Eddenden A, Kitova EN, Klassen JS, Nitz M. ACS Chem Biol. 2020 May 15;15(5):1204-1211. doi: 10.1021/acschembio.9b00907. Epub 2020 Jan 21. PubMed 31917539.
Backbone
  Vector backbone: pET29b
  Backbone size w/o insert (bp): 5322
  Total vector size (bp): 7245
  Vector type: Bacterial Expression
Growth in bacteria
  Bacterial resistance: Kanamycin, 50 μg/mL
  Growth temperature: 37°C
  Growth strain: DH5alpha
  Copy number: Low Copy
Gene/Insert
  Gene/Insert name: Dispersin B (alt name: DspB)
  Species: Aggregatibacter actinomycetemcomitans
  Insert size (bp): 1104
  Mutation: E184Q W330Y
  GenBank ID: AAP31025
  Promoter: T7
  Tag / fusion protein: AviTag (N terminal on insert); eGFP (N terminal on insert); Hexahistidine tag (C terminal on insert)
  Cloning method: Restriction Enzyme; 5′ cloning site NdeI (not destroyed); 3′ cloning site KpnI (not destroyed)
  Sequencing primers: 5′ GGCCTGAACGACATCTTCGAG
Terms and licenses: Academic/Nonprofit Terms; Industry Terms: Not Available to Industry
How to cite: pET29b-AviTag-eGFP-dspB(E184Q W330Y)-6xHis was a gift from Mark Nitz (Addgene plasmid # 175801 ; http://n2t.net/addgene:175801 ; RRID:Addgene_175801)
